Addgene plasmid #26709: pLKO.1-blast-cfRab8b_3
Depositing lab: Keith Mostov. Depositing organization: University of California, San Francisco (UCSF). Publication: A molecular network for de novo generation of the apical surface and lumen. Bryant DM, Datta A, Rodriguez-Fraticelli AE, Peranen J, Martin-Belmonte F, Mostov KE. Nat Cell Biol. 2010 Nov;12(11):1035-45. doi: 10.1038/ncb2106. Epub 2010 Oct 3. PubMed 20890297.
Backbone
  Vector backbone: pLKO.1-blast
  Backbone size w/o insert (bp): 7000
  Vector type: Mammalian Expression, Lentiviral, RNAi
  Selectable markers: Blasticidin
Growth in bacteria
  Bacterial resistance: Ampicillin, 100 μg/mL
  Growth temperature: 37°C
  Growth strain: Stbl3
  Copy number: High Copy
Gene/Insert
  Gene/Insert name: dog Rab8b RNAi
  gRNA/shRNA sequence: GAGGAGAGAAGTTAGCAAT
  Species: C. familiaris (dog RNAi)
  Mutation: Dog Rab8b_3 RNAi.
  Cloning method: Restriction Enzyme; 5′ cloning site AgeI (destroyed during cloning); 3′ cloning site EcoRI (destroyed during cloning)
  Sequencing primers: 5′ LKO.1 5'
Terms and licenses: Academic/Nonprofit Terms; Industry Terms: Not Available to Industry
Depositor comments: Canine Rab8b_3 RNAi. Matches multiple species including dog, but not mouse or human. RNAi sequence is: GAGGAGAGAAGTTAGCAAT.
How to cite: pLKO.1-blast-cfRab8b_3 was a gift from Keith Mostov (Addgene plasmid # 26709 ; http://n2t.net/addgene:26709 ; RRID:Addgene_26709)
