[The description below was written by a language model from this plasmid's Addgene catalogue record.]
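Description:
pLKO.1-blast-cfRab8b_3 is a lentiviral RNAi plasmid built on the pLKO.1-blast backbone (about 7 kb without insert) for stable knockdown of canine Rab8b in mammalian cells. It is maintained in bacteria as a high-copy plasmid under ampicillin selection, and is grown in a recombination-deficient strain, as is usual for lentiviral vectors whose repeated LTR sequences can be unstable. In transduced mammalian cells, selection is by blasticidin, the marker that distinguishes this backbone from the puromycin-based parental pLKO.1.

The payload is a short hairpin RNA directed against dog (C. familiaris) Rab8b, a small GTPase of the Rab family involved in membrane trafficking. The "_3" in the name marks it as one of a numbered set of hairpins against this gene. The hairpin oligonucleotide was inserted between the AgeI and EcoRI sites, both of which were destroyed during cloning. The record does not state the promoter and no feature table is provided; pLKO.1-type vectors generally drive the hairpin from a human U6 RNA polymerase III promoter, within a transfer cassette flanked by LTRs that requires separate packaging and envelope plasmids to produce virus. The depositor notes that the target sequence matches several species including dog, but not mouse or human, so a human or mouse Rab8b cDNA should be resistant to this hairpin, and the hairpin is not suited to knockdown in cells from those two species.

The associated publication concerns the molecular network governing de novo formation of the apical surface and lumen in epithelial cells, so the construct serves to deplete Rab8b in canine cells to test its role in apical trafficking and lumen formation.
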