>Addgene plasmid #26709 | pLKO.1-blast-cfRab8b_3 | depositor partial sequence | sequence record 12630 | Author sequence
GAGGAGAGAAGTTAGCAAT
