>Addgene plasmid #26709 | pLKO.1-blast-cfRab8b_3 | addgene partial sequence | sequence record 32950 | 26709 with hU6-F
GGCTGTTAGAGAGATAATTGGAATTAATTTGACTGTAAACACAAAGATATTAGTACAAAATACGTGACGT
AGAAAGTAATAATTTCTTGGGTAGTTTGCAGTTTTAAAATTATGTTTTAAAATGGACTATCATATGCTTA
CCGTAACTTGAAAGTATTTCGATTTCTTGGCTTTATATATCTTGTGGAAAGGACGAAACACCGGGAGGAG
AGAAGTTAGCAATCTCGAGATTGCTAACTTCTCTCCTCTTTTTGAATTCTCGACCTCGAGACAAATGGCA
GTATTCATCCACAATTTTAAAAGAAAAGGGGGGATTGGGGGGTACAGTGCAGGGGGAAAGAATAGTAGAC
ATAATAGCAACAGACATACAACCTAAGGATTACAAAACCAATTACAAAATTCCAAAATTTCNGGGTTATT
ACAGGGACAGCAGAGATCCACTTTTGGCCGCGGCTCGAGGGGGGTTGGGGGTTGCGCCTTTTCCCAAGGC
AGCCCCTGGGTTTTGCGCAGGGACGCGGCTGCTCTGGGCGTGGTTCCGGGAAACGCAGCGGCGCCGACCC
CTGGGTCTCGCACATTCTTCACGTCCGTTCGCAGCGTCACCCGGATCTTCGCCGCTACCCTTGTGGGCCC
CCCGGCGACGCTTCCTGCTCCGCCCCTAAGTCGGGAAGGTTCCTTGCGGTTCGCGGCGTGCCGGACGTGA
CAAACGGAAGCCGCACGTCTCACTAGTACCCTCGCAGACGGACAGCGCCAGGGAGCAATGGCAGCGCGCC
GACCGCGATGGGCTGTGGCCA
